>Addgene plasmid #226895 | pAM251 | addgene full sequence | sequence record 451037 | Addgene NGS Result
ACAATTCCCCTCTAGAAATAATTTTGTTTAACTTTAAGAAGGAGATATACCATGGAAGAAGGTAAACTGG
TAATCTGGATTAACGGCGATAAAGGCTATAACGGTCTCGCTGAAGTCGGTAAGAAATTCGAGAAAGATAC
CGGAATTAAAGTCACCGTTGAGCATCCGGATAAACTGGAAGAGAAATTCCCACAGGTTGCGGCAACTGGC
GATGGCCCTGACATTATCTTCTGGGCACACGACCGCTTTGGTGGCTACGCTCAATCTGGCCTGTTGGCTG
AAATCACCCCGGACAAAGCGTTCCAGGACAAGCTGTATCCGTTTACCTGGGATGCCGTACGTTACAACGG
CAAGCTGATTGCTTACCCGATCGCTGTTGAAGCGTTATCGCTGATTTATAACAAAGATCTGCTGCCGAAC
CCGCCAAAAACCTGGGAAGAGATCCCGGCGCTGGATAAAGAACTGAAAGCGAAAGGTAAGAGCGCGCTGA
TGTTCAACCTGCAAGAACCGTACTTCACCTGGCCGCTGATTGCTGCTGACGGGGGTTATGCGTTCAAGTA
TGAAAACGGCAAGTACGACATTAAAGACGTGGGCGTGGATAACGCTGGCGCGAAAGCGGGTCTGACCTTC
CTGGTTGACCTGATTAAAAACAAACACATGAATGCAGACACCGATTACTCCATCGCAGAAGCTGCCTTTA
ATAAAGGCGAAACAGCGATGACCATCAACGGCCCGTGGGCATGGTCCAACATCGACACCAGCAAAGTGAA
TTATGGTGTAACGGTACTGCCGACCTTCAAGGGTCAACCATCCAAACCGTTCGTTGGCGTGCTGAGCGCA
GGTATTAACGCCGCCAGTCCGAACAAAGAGCTGGCAAAAGAGTTCCTCGAAAACTATCTGCTGACTGATG
AAGGTCTGGAAGCGGTTAATAAAGACAAACCGCTGGGTGCCGTAGCGCTGAAGTCTTACGAGGAAGAGTT
GGCGAAAGATCCACGTATTGCCGCCACTATGGAAAACGCCCAGAAAGGTGAAATCATGCCGAACATCCCG
CAGATGTCCGCTTTCTGGTATGCCGTGCGTACTGCGGTGATCAACGCCGCCAGCGGTCGTCAGACTGTCG
ATGAAGCCCTGAAAGACGCGCAGACTAATTCGAGCATGGCTGCAAGTGAGATAATGAACAATCTGCCTAT
GCATTCCCTCGATTCTTCTCTAAGGGATTTACTTAACGATGACTTATTCATTGAAAGTGATGAATCGACC
AAGTCGGTAAATGATCAGAGGAGTGAAGTATTTCAAGAATGTGTGAACCTTTTCATAAAAAGAGATATCA
AGGATTGCCTAGAAAAAATGTCTGAGGTTGGATTTATTGATATTACCGTTTTCAAGTCCAACCCTATGAT
ATTAGATTTATTTGTCAGCGCCTGTGATATTATGCCCAGCTTTACCAAATTAGGTTTAACACTGCAGAGT
GAGATTTTGAATATTTTCACGTTAGATACCCCTCAATGTATTGAGACAAGAAAAATTATTCTCGGTGACC
TCAGTAAACTTTTGGTCATCAATAAATTCTTTCGATGCTGTATCAAGGTTATTCAGTTTAACTTAACTGA
TCACACCGAACAAGAAGAAAAAACTCTGGAGCTTGAATCCATAATGAGTGATTTCATTTTCGTATACATA
ACGAAAATGAGGACAACTATAGATGTAGTTGGCTTACAAGAATTAATCGAGATATTCATCTTTCAGGTGA
AGGTAAAACTGCATCATAAAAAACCCTCACCGAATATGTATTGGGCGCTTTGCAAAACATTACCTAAGTT
ATCTCCAACCCTAAAGGGCCTTTACTTATCTAAAGATGTTTCCATAGAGGATGCTATTCTGAACTCAATA
GATAATAAAATACAAAAAGATAAGGCGAAGTCTAAAGGTAAACAAAGAGGAGTGAAACAGAAAATACACC
ATTTTCACGAGCCTATGTTACACAATAGTAGTGAAGAACAGGTTAAGGTTGAGGATGCGTTTAATCAACG
CACCTCTACTGATAGTAGACTCCAGAGTACTGGAACGGCGCCCCGTAAAAAACTGGAAGTTCTGTTTCAA
GGTCCAGGCAGCAGCGATTATAAGGATGACGATGACAAGCATCACCATCATCACCACTGATTAATTAACC
TAGGCTGCTGCCACCGCTGAGCAATAACTAGCATAACCCCTTGGGGCCTCTAAACGGGTCTTGAGGGGTT
TTTTGCTGAAAGGAGGAACTATATCCGGATTGGCGAATGGG
[124 nt withheld, positions 2282-2405]
C
[91 nt withheld, positions 2407-2497]
A
[49 nt withheld, positions 2499-2547]
CCTTTGACGTTGGAGTCCACGTTCTTT
[37 nt withheld, positions 2575-2611]
ACCCTATCTCGGTCTATTCTTTTGATTTATAAGGGATTTTGCCGATTTCGGCCTATTGGTTAAAAAATGA
GCTGATTTAACAAAAATTTAACGCGAATTTTAACAAAATATTAACGTTTACAATTTCTGGCGGCACGATG
GCATGAGATTATCAAAAAGGATCTTCACCTAGATCCTTTTAAATTAAAAATGAAGTTTTAAATCAATCTA
AAGTATATATGAGTAAACTTGGTCTGACAGTTACCAATGCTTAATCAGTGAGGCACCTATCTCAGCGATC
TGTCTATTTCGTTCATCCATAGTTGCCTGACTCCCCGTCGTGTAGATAACTACGATACGGGAGGGCTTAC
CATCTGGCCCCAGTGCTGCAATGATACCGCGAGACCCACGCTCACCGGCTCCAGATTTATCAGCAATAAA
CCAGCCAGCCGGAAGGGCCGAGCGCAGAAGTGGTCCTGCAACTTTATCCGCCTCCATCCAGTCTATTAAT
TGTTGCCGGGAAGCTAGAGTAAGTAGTTCGCCAGTTAATAGTTTGCGCAACGTTGTTGCCATTGCTACAG
GCATCGTGGTGTCACGCTCGTCGTTTGGTATGGCTTCATTCAGCTCCGGTTCCCAACGATCAAGGCGAGT
TACATGATCCCCCATGTTGTGCAAAAAAGCGGTTAGCTCCTTCGGTCCTCCGATCGTTGTCAGAAGTAAG
TTGGCCGCAGTGTTATCACTCATGGTTATGGCAGCACTGCATAATTCTCTTACTGTCATGCCATCCGTAA
GATGCTTTTCTGTGACTGGTGAGTACTCAACCAAGTCATTCTGAGAATAGTGTATGCGGCGACCGAGTTG
CTCTTGCCCGGCGTCAATACGGGATAATACCGCGCCACATAGCAGAACTTTAAAAGTGCTCATCATTGGA
AAACGTTCTTCGGGGCGAAAACTCTCAAGGATCTTACCGCTGTTGAGATCCAGTTCGATGTAACCCACTC
GTGCACCCAACTGATCTTCAGCATCTTTTACTTTCACCAGCGTTTCTGGGTGAGCAAAAACAGGAAGGCA
AAATGCCGCAAAAAAGGGAATAAGGGCGACACGGAAATGTTGAATACTCATACTCTTCCTTTTTCAATCA
TGATTGAAGCATTTATCAGGGTTATTGTCTCATGAGCGGATACATATTTGAATGTATTTAGAAAAATAAA
CAAATAGGTCATGACCAAAATCCCTTAACGTGAGTTTTCGTTCCACTGAGCGTCAGACCCCGTAGAAAAG
ATCAAAGGATCTTCTTGAGATCCTTTTTTTCTGCGCGTAATCTGCTGCTTGCAAACAAAAAAACCACCGC
TACCAGCGGTGGTTTGTTTGCCGGATCAAGAGCTACCAACTCTTTTTCCGAAGGTAACTGGCTTCAGCAG
AGCGCAGATACCAAATACTGTCCTTCTAGTGTAGCCGTAGTTAGGCCACCACTTCAAGAACTCTGTAGCA
CCGCCTACATACCTCGCTCTGCTAATCCTGTTACCAGTGGCTGCTGCCAGTGGCGATAAGTCGTGTCTTA
CCGGGTTGGACTCAAGACGATAGTTACCGGATAAGGCGCAGCGGTCGGGCTGAACGGGGGGTTCGTGCAC
ACAGCCCAGCTTGGAGCGAACGACCTACACCGAACTGAGATACCTACAGCGTGAGCTATGAGAAAGCGCC
ACGCTTCCCGAAGGGAGAAAGGCGGACAGGTATCCGGTAAGCGGCAGGGTCGGAACAGGAGAGCGCACGA
GGGAGCTTCCAGGGGGAAACGCCTGGTATCTTTATAGTCCTGTCGGGTTTCGCCACCTCTGACTTGAGCG
TCGATTTTTGTGATGCTCGTCAGGGGGGCGGAGCCTATGGAAAAACGCCAGCAACGCGGCCTTTTTACGG
TTCCTGGCCTTTTGCTGGCCTTTTGCTCACATGTTCTTTCCTGCGTTATCCCCTGATTCTGTGGATAACC
GTATTACCGCCTTTGAGTGAGCTGATACCGCTCGCCGCAGCCGAACGACCGAGCGCAGCGAGTCAGTGAG
CGAGGAAGCGGAAGAGCGCCTGATGCGGTATTTTCTCCTTACGCATCTGTGCGGTATTTCACACCGCAAT
GGTGCACTCTCAGTACAATCTGCTCTGATGCCGCATAGTTAAGCCAGTATACACTCCGCTATCGCTACGT
GACTGGGTCATGGCTGCGCCCCGACACCCGCCAACACCCGCTGACGCGCCCTGACGGGCTTGTCTGCTCC
CGGCATCCGCTTACAGACAAGCTGTGACCGTCTCCGGGAGCTGCATGTGTCAGAGGTTTTCACCGTCATC
ACCGAAACGCGCGAGGCAGCTGCGGTAAAGCTCATCAGCGTGGTCGTGAAGCGATTCACAGATGTCTGCC
TGTTCATCCGCGTCCAGCTCGTTGAGTTTCTCCAGAAGCGTTAATGTCTGGCTTCTGATAAAGCGGGCCA
TGTTAAGGGCGGTTTTTTCCTGTTTGGTCACTGATGCCTCCGTGTAAGGGGGATTTCTGTTCATGGGGGT
AATGATACCGATGAAACGAGAGAGGATGCTCACGATACGGGTTACTGATGATGAACATGCCCGGTTACTG
GAACGTTGTGAGGGTAAACAACTGGCGGTATGGATGCGGCGGGACCAGAGAAAAATCACTCAGGGTCAAT
GCCAGCGCTTCGTTAATACAGATGTAGGTGTTCCACAGGGTAGCCAGCAGCATCCTGCGATGCAGATCCG
GAACATAATGGTGCAGGGCGCTGACTTCCGCGTTTCCAGACTTTACGAAACACGGAAACCGAAGACCATT
CATGTTGTTGCTCAGGTCGCAGACGTTTTGCAGCAGCAGTCGCTTCACGTTCGCTCGCGTATCGGTGATT
CATTCTGCTAACCAGTAAGGCAACCCCGCCAGCCTAGCCGGGTCCTCAACGACAGGAGCACGATCATGCT
AGTCATGCCCCGCGCCCACCGGAAGGAGCTGACTGGGTTGAAGGCTCTCAAGGGCATCGGTCGAGATCCC
GGTGCCTAATGAGTGAGCTAACTTACATTAATTGCGTTGCGCTCACTGCCCGCTTTCCAGTCGGGAAACC
TGTCGTGCCAGCTGCATTAATGAATCGGCCAACGCGCGGGGAGAGGCGGTTTGCGTATTGGGCGCCAGGG
TGGTTTTTCTTTTCACCAGTGAGACGGGCAACAGCTGATTGCCCTTCACCGCCTGGCCCTGAGAGAGTTG
CAGCAAGCGGTCCACGCTGGTTTGCCCCAGCAGGCGAAAATCCTGTTTGATGGTGGTTAACGGCGGGATA
TAACATGAGCTGTCTTCGGTATCGTCGTATCCCACTACCGAGATGTCCGCACCAACGCGCAGCCCGGACT
CGGTAATGGCGCGCATTGCGCCCAGCGCCATCTGATCGTTGGCAACCAGCATCGCAGTGGGAACGATGCC
CTCATTCAGCATTTGCATGGTTTGTTGAAAACCGGACATGGCACTCCAGTCGCCTTCCCGTTCCGCTATC
GGCTGAATTTGATTGCGAGTGAGATATTTATGCCAGCCAGCCAGACGCAGACGCGCCGAGACAGAACTTA
ATGGGCCCGCTAACAGCGCGATTTGCTGGTGACCCAATGCGACCAGATGCTCCACGCCCAGTCGCGTACC
GTCTTCATGGGAGAAAATAATACTGTTGATGGGTGTCTGGTCAGAGACATCAAGAAATAACGCCGGAACA
TTAGTGCAGGCAGCTTCCACAGCAATGGCATCCTGGTCATCCAGCGGATAGTTAATGATCAGCCCACTGA
CGCGTTGCGCGAGAAGATTGTGCACCGCCGCTTTACAGGCTTCGACGCCGCTTCGTTCTACCATCGACAC
CACCACGCTGGCACCCAGTTGATCGGCGCGAGATTTAATCGCCGCGACAATTTGCGACGGCGCGTGCAGG
GCCAGACTGGAGGTGGCAACGCCAATCAGCAACGACTGTTTGCCCGCCAGTTGTTGTGCCACGCGGTTGG
GAATGTAATTCAGCTCCGCCATCGCCGCTTCCACTTTTTCCCGCGTTTTCGCAGAAACGTGGCTGGCCTG
GTTCACCACGCGGGAAACGGTCTGATAAGAGACACCGGCATACTCTGCGACATCGTATAACGTTACTGGT
TTCACATTCACCACCCTGAATTGACTCTCTTCCGGGCGCTATCATGCCATACCGCGAAAGGTTTTGCGCC
ATTCGATGGTGTCCGGGATCTCGACGCTCTCCCTTATGCGACTCCTGCATTAGGAAGCAGCCCAGTAGTA
GGTTGAGGCCGTTGAGCACCGCCGCCGCAAGGAATGGTGCATGCAAGGAGATGGCGCCCAACAGTCCCCC
GGCCACGGGGCCTGCCACCATACCCACGCCGAAACAAGCGCTCATGAGCCCGAAGTGGCGAGCCCGATCT
TCCCCATCGGTGATGTCGGCGATATAGGCGCCAGCAACCGCACCTGTGGCGCCGGTGATGCCGGCCACGA
TGCGTCCGGCGTAGAGGATCGAGATCGATCTCGATCCCGCGAAATTAATACGACTCACTATAGGGGAATT
GTGAGCGGATA
Features (pLannotate 1.2.2; 20 found; start..end, strand, type, name):
     23..45      +  RBS            RBS: efficient ribosome binding site from bacteriophage T7 gene 10 (Olins and Rangwala, 1989)
     55..1146    +  CDS            MBP: maltose binding protein from E. coli; malE (mutated); This version of the gene does not encode a signal sequence, so MBP will remain in the cytosol.
   1156..2082    +  CDS            PEX15 (fragment): PEX15_YEAST - Also known as PAS21. Experimental evidence at protein level: Swiss-Prot protein existence level 1. Essential for the biogenesis of peroxisomes. Has a role in anchoring PEX6 onto the peroxisomal membrane. From Saccharomyces cerevisiae (strain ATCC 204508 / S288c) (Baker's yeast).
   2122..2139    +  CDS            3xFLAG (fragment): three tandem FLAG® epitope tags, followed by an enterokinase cleavage site
   2173..2190    +  CDS            SET1 (fragment): solubility-enhancement tag derived from T7 phage gene 10B
   2198..2245    +  terminator     T7 terminator: transcription terminator for bacteriophage T7 RNA polymerase
   2282..2737    +  rep_origin     f1 ori (sequence partly withheld): f1 bacteriophage origin of replication; arrow indicates direction of (+) strand synthesis
   2852..3712    -  CDS            AmpR: β-lactamase; bla; confers resistance to ampicillin, carbenicillin, and related antibiotics
   3713..3805    -  promoter       AmpR promoter: bla
   3886..4474    +  rep_origin     ori: high-copy-number ColE1/pMB1/pBR322/pUC origin of replication
   4660..4799    -  misc_feature   bom: basis of mobility region from pBR322
   4901..5092    -  CDS            rop: Rop protein, which maintains plasmids at low copy number; rop
   5109..5489    +  CDS            YPB1_ECOLX: Protein predicted: Swiss-Prot protein existence level 4. From Escherichia coli.
   5551..5615    -  CDS            TcR (fragment): tetracycline efflux protein; tet; confers resistance to tetracycline
   5630..5651    -  protein_bind   CAP binding site: CAP binding activates transcription in the presence of cAMP. E. coli catabolite activator protein
   5664..6746    -  CDS            lacI: lac repressor; lacI; The lac repressor binds to the lac operator to inhibit transcription in E. coli. This inhibition can be relieved by adding lactose or isopropyl-β-D-thiogalactopyranoside (IPTG).
   6747..6824    -  promoter       lacI promoter: lacI
   6832..7111    -  CDS            TcR (fragment): tetracycline efflux protein; tet; confers resistance to tetracycline
   7137..7155    +  promoter       T7 promoter: promoter for bacteriophage T7 RNA polymerase
   7156..8       +  protein_bind   lac operator (across the origin): The lac repressor binds to the lac operator to inhibit transcription in E. coli. This inhibition can be relieved by adding lactose or isopropyl-β-D-thiogalactopyranoside (IPTG). lac repressor encoded by lacI
