[The description below was written by a language model from this plasmid's Addgene catalogue record and pLannotate feature annotations shown in this document.]
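Description:
pAM251 is a 7,172 bp bacterial expression plasmid built on a pET-DUET backbone for T7-driven production of a tagged fragment of the Saccharomyces cerevisiae peroxisomal membrane protein Pex15 in E. coli. It replicates from a ColE1/pBR322-type origin, with the bom site and rop gene also present, and is selected with ampicillin through the β-lactamase gene. An f1 origin is also annotated. Short tetracycline-resistance fragments flanking the lacI region appear to be non-functional backbone remnants.

The expression cassette consists of a T7 promoter followed by a lac operator, the phage T7 gene 10 ribosome binding site, the fusion open reading frame and a T7 terminator. The plasmid-borne lacI gene supplies lac repressor, so transcription is held off until induction with IPTG or lactose in a host that provides T7 RNA polymerase. The encoded protein begins with a signal-sequence-free maltose binding protein, which stays in the cytosol and commonly aids solubility and affinity purification. This is fused to Pex15 residues 1–309. According to the catalogue entry, the C terminus carries a PreScission protease site, a GSS linker, a FLAG epitope and a 6xHis tag. The automated annotation detects the FLAG element as a partial 3xFLAG match. A short downstream hit labelled as a SET1 fragment sits about where the His tag would be expected and is probably a spurious call. Only one T7 cassette is annotated, despite the Duet-type backbone.

The associated publication concerns the translocase and unfoldase activity of the AAA+ ATPase Msp1, which suggests the purified fusion was used in that biochemical work, although the record does not state its exact role.
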