Addgene plasmid #226895: pAM251
Purpose: MBP-Pex15(1-309)-PSP-GSS-FLAG-6xHis
Depositing lab: Andreas Martin. Depositing organization: University of California, Berkeley. Publication: The AAA+ ATPase Msp1 is a processive protein translocase with robust unfoldase activity. Castanzo DT, LaFrance B, Martin A. Proc Natl Acad Sci U S A. 2020 Jun 30;117(26):14970-14977. doi: 10.1073/pnas.1920109117. Epub 2020 Jun 15. PubMed 32541053.
Backbone
  Vector backbone: pET-DUET
  Vector type: Bacterial Expression
Growth in bacteria
  Bacterial resistance: Ampicillin, 100 μg/mL
  Growth temperature: 37°C
  Growth strain: DH5alpha
  Copy number: High Copy
Gene/Insert
  Gene/Insert name: pex15
  Species: S. cerevisiae (budding yeast)
  Mutation: Pex15(aa 1-309)
  Entrez Gene: PEX15 (a.k.a. YOL044W, PAS21)
  Promoter: T7
  Tag / fusion protein: prescission -GSS-FLAG-6xHis (C terminal on insert); MBP (N terminal on insert)
  Cloning method: Unknown
  Sequencing primers: 5′ T7
Terms and licenses: Academic/Nonprofit Terms; Industry Terms: Not Available to Industry
How to cite: pAM251 was a gift from Andreas Martin (Addgene plasmid # 226895 ; http://n2t.net/addgene:226895 ; RRID:Addgene_226895)
